>Addgene plasmid #45110 | pKG215 | depositor full sequence | sequence record 62615 | pKG215 sequence 7122 bps
CTGCAGCCTGAATATGGGCCAAACAGGATATCTGTGGTAAGCAGTTCCTGCCCCGGCTCAGGGCCAAGAA
CAGATGGAACAGCTGAATATGGGCCAAACAGGATATCTGTGGTAAGCAGTTCCTGCCCCGGCTCAGGGCC
AAGAACAGATGGTCCCCAGATGCGGTCCAGCCCTCAGCAGTTTCTAGAGAACCATCAGATGTTTCCAGGG
TGCCCCAAGGACCTGAAATGACCCTGTGCCTTATTTGAACTAACCAATCAGTTCGCTTCTCGCTTCTGTT
CGCGCGCTTCTGCTCCCCGAGCTCAATAAAAGAGCCCACAACCCCTCACTCGGGGCGCCAGTCCTCCGAT
TGACTGAGTCGCCCGGGTACCCGTGTATCCAATAAACCCTCTTGCAGTTGCATCCGACTTGTGGTCTCGC
TGTTCCTTGGGAGGGTCTCCTCTGAGTGATTGACTACCCGTCAGCGGGGGTCTTTCATTTGGGGGCTCGT
CCGGGATCGGGAGACCCCTGCCCAGGGACCACCGACCCACCACCGGGAGGTAAGCTGGCCAGCAACTTAT
CTGTGTCTGTCCGATTGTCTAGTGTCTATGACTGATTTTATGCGCCTGCGTCGGTACTAGTTAGCTAACT
AGCTCTGTATCTGGCGGACCCGTGGTGGAACTGACGAGTTCTGAACACCCGGCCGCAACCCTGGGAGACG
TCCCAGGGACTTTGGGGGCCGTTTTTGTGGCCCGACCTGAGGAAGGGAGTCGATGTGGAATCCGACCCCG
TCAGGATATGTGGTTCTGGTAGGAGACGAGAACCTAAAACAGTTCCCGCCTCCGTCTGAATTTTTGCTTT
CGGTTTGGAACCGAAGCCGCGCGTCTTGTCTGCTGCAGCATCGTTCTGTGTTGTCTCTGTCTGACTGTGT
TTCTGTATTTGTCTGAAAATTAGGGCCAGACTGTTACCACTCCCTTAAGTTTGACCTTAGATCACTGGAA
AGATGTCGAGCGGCTCGCTCACAACCAGTCGGTAGATGTCAAGAAGAGACGTTGGGTTACCTTCTGCTCT
GCAGAATGGCCAACCTTTAACGTCGGATGGCCGCGAGACGGCACCTTTAACCGAGACCTCATCACCCAGG
TTAAGATCAAGGTCTTTTCACCTGGCCCGCATGGACACCCAGACCAGGTCCCCTACATCGTGACCTGGGA
AGCCTTGGCTTTTGACCCCCCTCCCTGGGTCAAGCCCTTTGTACACCCTAAGCCTCCGCCTCCTCTTCTT
CCATCCGCGCCGTCTCTCCCCCTTGAACCTCCTCTTTCGACCCCGCCTCAATCCTCCCTTTATCCAGCCC
TCACTCCTTCTCTAGGCGCCGGCCGGATCCCAGTGTGGTGGTACGCTACCGGTCGCCACCATGGTGAGCA
AGGGCGAGGAGCTGTTCACCGGGGTGGTGCCCATCCTGGTCGAGCTGGACGGCGACGTAAACGGCCACAA
GTTCAGCGTGTCCGGCGAGGGCGAGGGCGATGCCACCTACGGCAAGCTGACCCTGAAGTTCATCTGCACC
ACCGGCAAGCTGCCCGTGCCCTGGCCCACCCTCGTGACCACCCTGACCTACGGCGTGCAGTGCTTCAGCC
GCTACCCCGACCACATGAAGCAGCACGACTTCTTCAAGTCCGCCATGCCCGAAGGCTACGTCCAGGAGCG
CACCATCTTCTTCAAGGACGACGGCAACTACAAGACCCGCGCCGAGGTGAAGTTCGAGGGCGACACCCTG
GTGAACCGCATCGAGCTGAAGGGCATCGACTTCAAGGAGGACGGCAACATCCTGGGGCACAAGCTGGAGT
ACAACTACAACAGCCACAACGTCTATATCATGGCCGACAAGCAGAAGAACGGCATCAAGGTGAACTTCAA
GATCCGCCACAACATCGAGGACGGCAGCGTGCAGCTCGCCGACCACTACCAGCAGAACACCCCCATCGGC
GACGGCCCCGTGCTGCTGCCCGACAACCACTACCTGAGCACCCAGTCCGCCCTGAGCAAAGACCCCAACG
AGAAGCGCGATCACATGGTCCTGCTGGAGTTCGTGACCGCCGCCGGGATCACTCTCGGCATGGACGAGCT
GTACAAGTCCGGAGGGGATCGGTGGAGCTCCACCGGTGGCGGCCGCTCTAGAGAGAATCTTTATTTTCAG
GGCGCCGCCAAATTCAAAGAAACCGCTGCTGCTAAATTCGAACGCCAGCACATGGACAGCGGAGGTGGAG
GTACTAGTCTCGAGATGGTGAAACCAGTAACGTTATACGATGTCGCAGAGTATGCCGGTGTCTCTTATCA
GACCGTTTCCCGCGTGGTGAACCAGGCCAGCCACGTTTCTGCGAAAACGCGGGAAAAAGTGGAAGCGGCG
ATGGCGGAGCTGAATTACATTCCCAATCGCGTGGCACAACAACTGGCGGGCAAACAGTCGTTGCTGATTG
GCGTTGCCACCTCCAGTCTGGCCCTGCACGCGCCGTCGCAAATTGTCGCGGCGATTAAATCTCGCGCCGA
TCAACTGGGTGCCAGCGTGGTGGTGTCGATGGTAGAACGAAGCGGCGTCGAAGCCTGTAAAGCGGCGGTG
CACAATCTTCTCGCGCAACGCGTCAGTGGGCTGATCATTAACTATCCGCTGGATGACCAGGATGCCATTG
CTGTGGAAGCTGCCTGCACTAATGTTCCGGCGTTATTTCTTGATGTCTCTGACCAGACACCCATCAACAG
TATTATTTTCTCCCATGAAGACGGTACGCGACTGGGCGTGGAGCATCTGGTCGCATTGGGTCACCAGCAA
ATCGCGCTGTTAGCGGGCCCATTAAGTTCTGTCTCGGCGCGTCTGCGTCTGGCTGGCTGGCATAAATATC
TCACTCGCAATCAAATTCAGCCGATAGCGGAACGGGAAGGCGACTGGAGTGCCATGTCCGGTTTTCAACA
AACCATGCAAATGCTGAATGAGGGCATCGTTCCCACTGCGATGCTGGTTGCCAACGATCAGATGGCGCTG
GGCGCAATGCGCGCCATTACCGAGTCCGGGCTGCGCGTTGGTGCGGATATCTCGGTAGTGGGATACGACG
ATACCGAAGACAGCTCATGTTATATCCCGCCGTTAACCACCATCAAACAGGATTTTCGCCTGCTGGGGCA
AACCAGCGTGGACCGCTTGCTGCAACTCTCTCAGGGCCAGGCGGTGAAGGGCAATCAGCTGTTGCCCGTC
TCACTGGTGAAAAGAAAAACCACCCTGGCGCCCAATACGCAAACCGCCTCTCCCCGCGCGTTGGCCGATT
CATTAATGCAGCTGGCACGACAGGTTTCCCGAAGCAGCCTGAGGCCTCCTAAGAAGAAGAGGAAGGTTTG
AGAATTCTGCAGTCGACGGTACCGCGGGCCCGGGATCCACCGGATCTAGATAACTGATCATAATCAGCCA
TACCACATTTGTAGAGGTTTTACTTGCTTTAAAAAACCTCCCACACCTCCCCCTGAACCTGAAACATAAA
ATGAATGCAATTCGCCAGCACAGTGGTCGACCCTGTGGAATGTGTGTCAGTTAGGGTGTGGAAAGTCCCC
AGGCTCCCCAGCAGGCAGAAGTATGCAAAGCATGCATCTCAATTAGTCAGCAACCAGGTGTGGAAAGTCC
CCAGGCTCCCCAGCAGGCAGAAGTATGCAAAGCATGCATCTCAATTAGTCAGCAACCATAGTCCCGCCCC
TAACTCCGCCCATCCCGCCCCTAACTCCGCCCAGTTCCGCCCATTCTCCGCCCCATGGCTGACTAATTTT
TTTTATTTATGCAGAGGCCGAGGCCGCCTCGGCCTCTGAGCTATTCCAGAAGTAGTGAGGAGGCTTTTTT
GGAGGCCTAGGCTTTTGCAAAAAGCTTGAGCACGTGTTGACAATTAATCATCGGCATAGTATATCGGCAT
AGTATAATACGACAAGGTGAGGAACTAAACCATGGCCAAGCCTTTGTCTCAAGAAGAATCCACCCTCATT
GAAAGAGCAACGGCTACAATCAACAGCATCCCCATCTCTGAAGACTACAGCGTCGCCAGCGCAGCTCTCT
CTAGCGACGGCCGCATCTTCACTGGTGTCAATGTATATCATTTTACTGGGGGACCTTGTGCAGAACTCGT
GGTGCTGGGCACTGCTGCTGCTGCGGCAGCTGGCAACCTGACTTGTATCGTCGCGATCGGAAATGAGAAC
AGGGGCATCTTGAGCCCCTGCGGACGGTGCCGACAGGTGCTTCTCGATCTGCATCCTGGGATCAAAGCCA
TAGTGAAGGACAGTGATGGACAGCCGACGGCAGTTGGGATTCGTGAATTGCTGCCCTCTGGTTATGTGTG
GGAGGGCTAAGCACTTCATCGATAAAATAAAAGATTTTATTTAGTCTCCAGAAAAAGGGGGGAATGAAAG
ACCCCACCTGTAGGTTTGGCAAGCTAGCTTAAGTAACGCCATTTTGCAAGGCATGGAAAAATACATAACT
GAGAATAGAGAAGTTCAGATCAAGGTCAGGAACAGATGGAACAGCTGAATATGGGCCAAACAGGATATCT
GTGGTAAGCAGTTCCTGCCCCGGCTCAGGGCCAAGAACAGATGGAACAGCTGAATATGGGCCAAACAGGA
TATCTGTGGTAAGCAGTTCCTGCCCCGGCTCAGGGCCAAGAACAGATGGTCCCCAGATGCGGTCCAGCCC
TCAGCAGTTTCTAGAGAACCATCAGATGTTTCCAGGGTGCCCCAAGGACCTGAAATGACCCTGTGCCTTA
TTTGAACTAACCAATCAGTTCGCTTCTCGCTTCTGTTCGCGCGCTTCTGCTCCCCGAGCTCAATAAAAGA
GCCCACAACCCCTCACTCGGGGCGCCAGTCCTCCGATTGACTGAGTCGCCCGGGTACCCGTGTATCCAAT
AAACCCTCTTGCAGTTGCATCCGACTTGTGGTCTCGCTGTTCCTTGGGAGGGTCTCCTCTGAGTGATTGA
CTACCCGTCAGCGGGGGTCTTTCATTTCCGACTTGTGGTCTCGCTGCCTTGGGAGGGTCTCCTCTGAGTG
ATTGACTACCCGTCAGCGGGGGTCTTCACATGCAGCATGTATCAAAATTAATTTGGTTTTTTTTCTTAAG
TATTTACATTAAATGGCCATAGTTGCATTAATGAATCGGCCAACGCGCGGGGAGAGGCGGTTTGCGTATT
GGCGCTCTTCCGCTTCCTCGCTCACTGACTCGCTGCGCTCGGTCGTTCGGCTGCGGCGAGCGGTATCAGC
TCACTCAAAGGCGGTAATACGGTTATCCACAGAATCAGGGGATAACGCAGGAAAGAACATGTGAGCAAAA
GGCCAGCAAAAGGCCAGGAACCGTAAAAAGGCCGCGTTGCTGGCGTTTTTCCATAGGCTCCGCCCCCCTG
ACGAGCATCACAAAAATCGACGCTCAAGTCAGAGGTGGCGAAACCCGACAGGACTATAAAGATACCAGGC
GTTTCCCCCTGGAAGCTCCCTCGTGCGCTCTCCTGTTCCGACCCTGCCGCTTACCGGATACCTGTCCGCC
TTTCTCCCTTCGGGAAGCGTGGCGCTTTCTCATAGCTCACGCTGTAGGTATCTCAGTTCGGTGTAGGTCG
TTCGCTCCAAGCTGGGCTGTGTGCACGAACCCCCCGTTCAGCCCGACCGCTGCGCCTTATCCGGTAACTA
TCGTCTTGAGTCCAACCCGGTAAGACACGACTTATCGCCACTGGCAGCAGCCACTGGTAACAGGATTAGC
AGAGCGAGGTATGTAGGCGGTGCTACAGAGTTCTTGAAGTGGTGGCCTAACTACGGCTACACTAGAAGGA
CAGTATTTGGTATCTGCGCTCTGCTGAAGCCAGTTACCTTCGGAAAAAGAGTTGGTAGCTCTTGATCCGG
CAAACAAACCACCGCTGGTAGCGGTGGTTTTTTTGTTTGCAAGCAGCAGATTACGCGCAGAAAAAAAGGA
TCTCAAGAAGATCCTTTGATCTTTTCTACGGGGTCTGACGCTCAGTGGAACGAAAACTCACGTTAAGGGA
TTTTGGTCATGAGATTATCAAAAAGGATCTTCACCTAGATCCTTTTAAATTAAAAATGAAGTTTGCGGCC
GCAAATCAATCTAAAGTATATATGAGTAAACTTGGTCTGACAGTTACCAATGCTTAATCAGTGAGGCACC
TATCTCAGCGATCTGTCTATTTCGTTCATCCATAGTTGCCTGACTCCCCGTCGTGTAGATAACTACGATA
CGGGAGGGCTTACCATCTGGCCCCAGTGCTGCAATGATACCGCGAGACCCACGCTCACCGGCTCCAGATT
TATCAGCAATAAACCAGCCAGCCGGAAGGGCCGAGCGCAGAAGTGGTCCTGCAACTTTATCCGCCTCCAT
CCAGTCTATTAATTGTTGCCGGGAAGCTAGAGTAAGTAGTTCGCCAGTTAATAGTTTGCGCAACGTTGTT
GCCATTGCTACAGGCATCGTGGTGTCACGCTCGTCGTTTGGTATGGCTTCATTCAGCTCCGGTTCCCAAC
GATCAAGGCGAGTTACATGATCCCCCATGTTGTGCAAAAAAGCGGTTAGCTCCTTCGGTCCTCCGATCGT
TGTCAGAAGTAAGTTGGCCGCAGTGTTATCACTCATGGTTATGGCAGCACTGCATAATTCTCTTACTGTC
ATGCCATCCGTAAGATGCTTTTCTGTGACTGGTGAGTACTCAACCAAGTCATTCTGAGAATAGTGTATGC
GGCGACCGAGTTGCTCTTGCCCGGCGTCAACACGGGATAATACCGCGCCACATAGCAGAACTTTAAAAGT
GCTCATCATTGGAAAACGTTCTTCGGGGCGAAAACTCTCAAGGATCTTACCGCTGTTGAGATCCAGTTCG
ATGTAACCCACTCGTGCACCCAACTGATCTTCAGCATCTTTTACTTTCACCAGCGTTTCTGGGTGAGCAA
AAACAGGAAGGCAAAATGCCGCAAAAAAGGGAATAAGGGCGACACGGAAATGTTGAATACTCATACTCTT
CCTTTTTCAATATTATTGAAGCATTTATCAGGGTTATTGTCTCATGAGCGGATACATATTTGAATGTATT
TAGAAAAATAAACAAATAGGGGTTCCGCGCACATTTCCCCGAAAAGTGCCAC
Features (pLannotate 1.2.2; 19 found; start..end, strand, type, name):
      8..477     +  LTR            LTR: long terminal repeat from Moloney murine leukemia virus
    601..875     +  misc_feature   MESV Ψ (fragment): packaging signal of murine embryonic stem cell virus
    934..1350    +  CDS            gag (truncated): truncated Moloney murine leukemia virus (MMLV) gag gene lacking the start codon
   1391..2107    +  CDS            EGFP: EGFP is a basic (constitutively fluorescent) green fluorescent protein published in 1996, derived from Aequorea victoria. It is reported to be a rapidly-maturing weak dimer with moderate acid sensitivity.
   2134..2152    +  misc_feature   MCS (fragment): pBluescript multiple cloning site
   2153..2172    +  CDS            capTEV™ (fragment): composite tag for in vivo biotinylation, TEV protease cleavage, and 6xHis tagging
   2186..2230    +  CDS            S-Tag: affinity and epitope tag derived from pancreatic ribonuclease A
   2258..3322    +  CDS            lacI: lac repressor; lacI; The lac repressor binds to the lac operator to inhibit transcription in E. coli. This inhibition can be relieved by adding lactose or isopropyl-β-D-thiogalactopyranoside (IPTG).
   3362..3398    +  misc_feature   MCS (fragment): multiple cloning site
   3415..3499    +  CDS            large T antigen (fragment): large T antigen from SV40 (simian virus 40)
   3542..3871    +  promoter       SV40 promoter: SV40 enhancer and early promoter
   3886..3933    +  promoter       EM7 promoter: synthetic bacterial promoter&nbsp
   3952..4350    +  CDS            BSD: blasticidin S deaminase; Aspergillus terreus BSD; confers resistance to blasticidin
   4403..4996    +  LTR            LTR: long terminal repeat from Moloney murine leukemia virus
   5005..5051    +  LTR            5' LTR (truncated) (fragment): truncated long terminal repeat from Moloney murine sarcoma virus
   5134..5182    -  CDS            lacI (fragment): lac repressor; lacI; The lac repressor binds to the lac operator to inhibit transcription in E. coli. This inhibition can be relieved by adding lactose or isopropyl-β-D-thiogalactopyranoside (IPTG).
   5368..5956    -  rep_origin     ori: high-copy-number ColE1/pMB1/pBR322/pUC origin of replication
   6134..6994    -  CDS            AmpR: β-lactamase; bla; confers resistance to ampicillin, carbenicillin, and related antibiotics
   6995..7099    -  promoter       AmpR promoter: bla
