[The description below was written by a language model from this plasmid's Addgene catalogue record and pLannotate feature annotations shown in this document.]
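Description:
pKG215 is a mammalian expression plasmid built on the pIC242 backbone. The catalogue lists it simply as mammalian expression, but its annotated features show the layout of a Moloney murine leukemia virus-type retroviral vector. Two MMLV long terminal repeats flank a packaging signal (a Ψ fragment), a truncated gag segment lacking its start codon, and the expression cassettes, so the region between the LTRs could in principle be packaged and integrated into target cells. In bacteria the plasmid replicates from a high-copy ColE1/pUC-type origin and is selected with ampicillin through the bla gene and its promoter.

The payload is a single fusion protein, GFP-LacI-NLS. It consists of EGFP, a TEV protease cleavage site (annotated as a fragment of a composite TEV tag), an S-tag (S peptide), the lac repressor coding sequence, and a short SV40 large T antigen fragment that presumably supplies the nuclear localization signal named in the insert. No separate internal promoter is annotated upstream of EGFP, so expression is most likely driven by the 5′ LTR, although the record does not say this outright. Downstream, an SV40 enhancer/early promoter paired with the bacterial EM7 promoter drives blasticidin S deaminase for blasticidin selection of mammalian cells. The catalogue gives the insert species as human, although EGFP and LacI are of jellyfish and bacterial origin.

LacI binds lac operator sequences, so a fluorescent nuclear LacI fusion can mark or target integrated lacO arrays. The associated publication concerns induced ectopic kinetochore assembly. In that setting this construct, which carries no kinetochore protein, plausibly serves as the GFP-LacI tethering control or parental scaffold, though the record does not state its role.
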