Addgene plasmid #45110: pKG215
Depositing lab: Iain Cheeseman. Depositing organization: Whitehead Institute for Biomedical Research. Publication: Induced ectopic kinetochore assembly bypasses the requirement for CENP-A nucleosomes. Gascoigne KE, Takeuchi K, Suzuki A, Hori T, Fukagawa T, Cheeseman IM. Cell. 2011 Apr 29;145(3):410-22. doi: 10.1016/j.cell.2011.03.031. PubMed 21529714.
Backbone
  Vector backbone: pIC242
  Backbone size w/o insert (bp): 6000
  Vector type: Mammalian Expression
  Selectable markers: Blasticidin
Growth in bacteria
  Bacterial resistance: Ampicillin, 100 μg/mL
  Growth temperature: 37°C
  Growth strain: DH5alpha
  Copy number: Unknown
Gene/Insert
  Gene/Insert name: GFP-Laci_NLS
  Species: H. sapiens (human)
  Tag / fusion protein: GFP (N terminal on insert); tev (N terminal on insert); s peptide (N terminal on insert)
Terms and licenses: Academic/Nonprofit Terms; Industry Terms: Not Available to Industry
How to cite: pKG215 was a gift from Iain Cheeseman (Addgene plasmid # 45110 ; http://n2t.net/addgene:45110 ; RRID:Addgene_45110)
