>Addgene plasmid #45110 | pKG215 | addgene partial sequence | sequence record 63892 | EGFP-C 5'-CATGGTCCTGCTGGAGTTCGTG-3'
AGTCCGGAGGGGATCGGTGGAGCTCCACCGGTGGCGGCCGCTCTAGAGAGAATCTTTATTTTCAGGGCGC
CGCCAAATTCAAAGAAACCGCTGCTGCTAAATTCGAACGCCAGCACATGGACAGCGGAGGTGGAGGTACT
AGTCTCGAGATGGTGAAACCAGTAACGTTATACGATGTCGCAGAGTATGCCGGTGTCTCTTATCAGACCG
TTTCCCGCGTGGTGAACCAGGCCAGCCACGTTTCTGCGAAAACGCGGGAAAAAGTGGAAGCGGCGATGGC
GGAGCTGAATTACATTCCCAATCGCGTGGCACAACAACTGGCGGGCAAACAGTCGTTGCTGATTGGCGTT
GCCACCTCCAGTCTGGCCCTGCACGCGCCGTCGCAAATTGTCGCGGCGATTAAATCTCGCGCCGATCAAC
TGGGTGCCAGCGTGGTGGTGTCGATGGTAGAACGAAGCGGCGTCGAAGCCTGTAAAGCGGCGGTGCACAA
TCTTCTCGCGCAACGCGTCAGTGGGCTGATCATTAACTATCCGCTGGATGACCAGGATGCCATTGCTGTG
GAAGCTGCCTGCACTAATGTTCCGGCGTTATTTCTTGATGTCTCTGACCAGACACCCATCAACAGTATTA
TTTTCTCCCATGAAGACGGTACGCGACTGGGCGTGGAGCATCTGGTCGCATTGGGTCACCAGCAAATCGC
GCTGTTAGCGGGCCCATTAAGTTCTGTCTCGGCGCGTCTGCGTCTGGCTGGCTGGCATAAATATCTCACT
CGCAATCAAATTCAGCCGATAGCGGAACGGGAAGGCGACTGGAGTGCCATGTCCGGTTTTCAACAAACCA
TGCAAATGCTGAATGAGGGCATCGTTCCCACTGCGATGCTGGTTGCCAACGATCAGATGGCGCTGGGCGC
AATGCGCGCCATTACCGAGTCCGGGCTGCGCGTTGGTGCGGATATCTCGGTAGTGGGATAC
